Addgene plasmid #164646: mCherry_eDHFR_SIM#1
Purpose: tag SIM with mCherry and eDHFR
Depositing lab: Michael Lampson & Huaiying Zhang. Depositing organization: University of Pennsylvania. Publication: Nuclear body phase separation drives telomere clustering in ALT cancer cells. Zhang H, Zhao R, Tones J, Liu M, Dilley RL, Chenoweth DM, Greenberg RA, Lampson MA. Mol Biol Cell. 2020 Aug 15;31(18):2048-2056. doi: 10.1091/mbc.E19-10-0589. Epub 2020 Jun 24. PubMed 32579423.
Backbone
  Vector backbone: RMCE
  Backbone size w/o insert (bp): 7208
  Total vector size (bp): 7284
  Vector type: Mammalian Expression, Cre/Lox
  Selectable markers: Puromycin
Growth in bacteria
  Bacterial resistance: Ampicillin, 100 μg/mL
  Growth temperature: 37°C
  Growth strain: DH5alpha
  Copy number: Unknown
Gene/Insert
  Gene/Insert name: SIM (alt name: sumo interacting motif)
  Species: H. sapiens (human)
  Insert size (bp): 74
  Promoter: CAG
  Cloning method: Restriction Enzyme; 5′ cloning site AflII (not destroyed); 3′ cloning site NotI (destroyed during cloning)
  Sequencing primers: 5′ gtcaacatcaagttggacatcac; 3′ ATTAGCCAGAAGTCAGATGCTC
Terms and licenses: Academic/Nonprofit Terms; Industry Terms: Not Available to Industry
Depositor comments: SIM from Michael Rosen Lab
How to cite: mCherry_eDHFR_SIM#1 was a gift from Michael Lampson & Huaiying Zhang (Addgene plasmid # 164646 ; http://n2t.net/addgene:164646 ; RRID:Addgene_164646)
