[The description below was written by a language model from this plasmid's Addgene catalogue record and pLannotate feature annotations shown in this document.]
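Description:
mCherry_eDHFR_SIM#1 is a mammalian expression plasmid of about 7.3 kb built on a recombinase-mediated cassette exchange (RMCE) backbone. It is propagated in E. coli through a high-copy ColE1/pUC-type origin and an ampicillin resistance (β-lactamase) gene. The payload is a three-part fusion protein driven by the CAG promoter, annotated here as its components: the CMV enhancer, the chicken β-actin promoter and a chimeric β-actin/β-globin intron. The open reading frame encodes the monomeric red fluorescent protein mCherry, followed by E. coli dihydrofolate reductase (eDHFR) and then a short human SUMO-interacting motif (SIM). The feature table identifies the SIM as a fragment matching the SUMO E3 ligase PIAS2 (PIASx). Transcription terminates at a rabbit β-globin polyadenylation signal; the short "HBB" hit just before it most likely reflects β-globin-derived sequence rather than a designed coding element.

A lox2272 site sits immediately upstream of a puromycin N-acetyltransferase gene with a bGH poly(A) signal, and a loxP site lies downstream of the fusion cassette. No promoter is annotated directly ahead of the puromycin gene. Because these two lox variants do not recombine with each other, Cre can exchange the segment between them, carrying the puromycin marker and the CAG-driven fusion, into a matching genomic acceptor locus. This allows puromycin selection of stable, single-site integrants, although the record does not describe the acceptor line.

The stated purpose is to tag SIM with mCherry and eDHFR. mCherry allows the fusion to be imaged, and eDHFR is a small ligand-binding domain commonly used as a handle for chemically induced dimerization. The associated study concerns nuclear body phase separation and telomere clustering in ALT cancer cells.
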