Features (pLannotate 1.2.2; 24 found; start..end, strand, type, name):
    605..1312    +  CDS            mCherry: mCherry is a basic (constitutively fluorescent) red fluorescent protein published in 2004, derived from Discosoma sp.. It is reported to be a very rapidly-maturing monomer with low acid sensitivity.
   1331..1804    +  CDS            ecDHFR: E. coli dihydrofolate reductase; folA
   1817..1909    +  CDS            PIAS2 (fragment): PIAS2_HUMAN - Also known as PIASX. Experimental evidence at protein level: Swiss-Prot protein existence level 1. Functions as an E3-type small ubiquitin-like modifier (SUMO) ligase, stabilizing the interaction between UBE2I and the substrate, and as a SUMO-tethering factor. Plays a crucial role as a transcriptional coregulator in various cellular pathways, including the STAT pathway, the p53 pathway and the steroid hormone signaling pathway. The effects of this transcriptional coregulation, transactivation or silencing may vary depending upon the biological context and the PIAS2 isoform studie
   1920..1997    +  CDS            HBB (fragment): HBB_PONPY - Experimental evidence at transcript level: Swiss-Prot protein existence level 2. Involved in oxygen transport from the lung to the various peripheral tissues. From Pongo pygmaeus (Bornean orangutan).
   2068..2123    +  polyA_signal   β-globin poly(A) signal: rabbit β-globin polyadenylation signal (Gil and Proudfoot, 1987)
   2487..2520    -  protein_bind   loxP: Cre-mediated recombination occurs in the 8-bp core sequence (GCATACAT). Cre recombinase
   2533..2654    +  polyA_signal   SV40 poly(A) signal: SV40 polyadenylation signal
   2673..2691    -  promoter       T3 promoter: promoter for bacteriophage T3 RNA polymerase
   2736..2752    -  protein_bind   lac operator: The lac repressor binds to the lac operator to inhibit transcription in E. coli. This inhibition can be relieved by adding lactose or isopropyl-β-D-thiogalactopyranoside (IPTG). lac repressor encoded by lacI
   2760..2790    -  promoter       lac promoter: promoter for the E. coli lac operon
   2805..2826    -  protein_bind   CAP binding site: CAP binding activates transcription in the presence of cAMP. E. coli catabolite activator protein
   2839..2931    -  CDS            lacI (fragment): lac repressor; lacI; The lac repressor binds to the lac operator to inhibit transcription in E. coli. This inhibition can be relieved by adding lactose or isopropyl-β-D-thiogalactopyranoside (IPTG).
   3114..3702    -  rep_origin     ori: high-copy-number ColE1/pMB1/pBR322/pUC origin of replication
   3873..4733    -  CDS            AmpR: β-lactamase; bla; confers resistance to ampicillin, carbenicillin, and related antibiotics
   4734..4838    -  promoter       AmpR promoter: bla
   4911..4959    +  polyA_signal   HSV TK poly(A) signal: herpes simplex virus thymidine kinase polyadenylation signal (Cole and Stacy, 1985)
   5050..5066    -  polyA_signal   bGH poly(A) signal (fragment): bovine growth hormone polyadenylation signal
   5171..5204    -  protein_bind   lox2272: Cre-mediated recombination occurs in the 8-bp core sequence (GGATACTT). lox2272 sites are compatible with each other, but incompatible with loxP or loxN sites (Lee and Saito, 1988). Cre recombinase
   5209..5808    +  CDS            PuroR: puromycin N-acetyltransferase; pac from Streptomyces alboniger; confers resistance to puromycin
   5858..5923    +  CDS            dmpM (fragment): DMPM_STRAD - Protein inferred from homology: Swiss-Prot protein existence level 3. From Streptomyces alboniger.
   5950..6061    +  polyA_signal   bGH poly(A) signal: bovine growth hormone polyadenylation signal
   6206..6509    +  enhancer       CMV enhancer: human cytomegalovirus immediate early enhancer
   6511..6785    +  promoter       chicken β-actin promoter: No description available
   6786..522     +  intron         chimeric intron (across the origin): chimera between introns from chicken β-actin and rabbit β-globin
>Addgene plasmid #164646 | mCherry_eDHFR_SIM#1 | addgene full sequence | sequence record 327909 | Addgene NGS Result
GCTGAGCACGGCCCGGCTTCGGGTGCGGGGCTCCGTACGGGGCGTGGCGCGGGGCTCGCCGTGCCGGGCG
GGGGGTGGCGGCAGGTGGGGGTGCCGGGCGGGGCGGGGCCGCCTCGGGCCGGGGAGGGCTCGGGGGAGGG
GCGCGGCGGCCCCCGGAGCGCCGGCGGCTGTCGAGGCGCGGCGAGCCGCAGCCATTGCCTTTTATGGTAA
TCGTGCGAGAGGGCGCAGGGACTTCCTTTGTCCCAAATCTGTGCGGAGCCGAAATCTGGGAGGCGCCGCC
GCACCCCCTCTAGCGGGCGCGGGGCGAAGCGGTGCGGCGCCGGCAGGAAGGAAATGGGCGGGGAGGGCCT
TCGTGCGTCGCCGCGCCGCCGTCCCCTTCTCCCTCTCCAGCCTCGGGGCTGTCCGCGGGGGGACGGCTGC
CTTCGGGGGGGACGGGGCAGGGCGGGGTTCGGCTTCTGGCGTGTGACCGGCGGCTCTAGAGCCTCTGCTA
ACCATGTTCATGCCTTCTTCTTTTTCCTACAGCTCCTGGGCAACGTGCTGGTTATTGTGCTGTCTCATCA
TTTTGGCAAAGAATTGCTCGACCACCGGCGCGCCACCGGTCACCATGGTGAGCAAGGGCGAGGAGGATAA
CATGGCCATCATCAAGGAGTTCATGCGCTTCAAGGTGCACATGGAGGGCTCCGTGAACGGCCACGAGTTC
GAGATCGAGGGCGAGGGCGAGGGCCGCCCCTACGAGGGCACCCAGACCGCCAAGCTGAAGGTGACCAAGG
GTGGCCCCCTGCCCTTCGCCTGGGACATCCTGTCCCCTCAGTTCATGTACGGCTCCAAGGCCTACGTGAA
GCACCCCGCCGACATCCCCGACTACTTGAAGCTGTCCTTCCCCGAGGGCTTCAAGTGGGAGCGCGTGATG
AACTTCGAGGACGGCGGCGTGGTGACCGTGACCCAGGACTCCTCCCTGCAGGACGGCGAGTTCATCTACA
AGGTGAAGCTGCGCGGCACCAACTTCCCCTCCGACGGCCCCGTAATGCAGAAGAAGACCATGGGCTGGGA
GGCCTCCTCCGAGCGGATGTACCCCGAGGACGGCGCCCTGAAGGGCGAGATCAAGCAGAGGCTGAAGCTG
AAGGACGGCGGCCACTACGACGCTGAGGTCAAGACCACCTACAAGGCCAAGAAGCCCGTGCAGCTGCCCG
GCGCCTACAACGTCAACATCAAGTTGGACATCACCTCCCACAACGAGGACTACACCATCGTGGAACAGTA
CGAACGCGCCGAGGGCCGCCACTCCACCGGCGGCATGGACGAGCTGTATAAGGCCGGCCTGGAGTCTAGA
ATCAGTCTGATTGCGGCGTTAGCGGTAGATCGCGTTATCGGCATGGAAAACGCCATGCCGTGGAACCTGC
CTGCCGATCTCGCCTGGTTTAAACGCAACACCTTAAATAAACCCGTGATTATGGGCCGCCATACCTGGGA
ATCAATCGGTCGTCCGTTGCCAGGACGCAAAAATATTATCCTCAGCAGTCAACCGGGTACGGACGATCGC
GTAACGTGGGTGAAGTCGGTGGATGAAGCCATCGCGGCGTGTGGTGACGTACCAGAAATCATGGTGATTG
GCGGCGGTCGCGTTTATGAACAGTTCTTGCCAAAAGCGCAAAAACTGTATCTGACGCATATCGACGCAGA
AGTGGAAGGCGACACCCATTTCCCGGATTACGAGCCGGATGACTGGGAATCGGTATTCAGCGAATTCCAC
GATGCTGATGCGCAGAACTCTCACAGCTATTGCTTTGAGATTCTGGAGCGGCGGGAACAAAAACTCATCT
CAGAAGAGGATCTTAAGAGCAAAGTAGATGTGATCGACTTGACCATCGAAAGCAGCAGCGACGAAGAAGA
AGATCCGCCTGCCAAACGCTAATAGGCCGCAATTCACTCCTCAGGTGCAGGCTGCCTATCAGAAGGTGGT
GGCTGGTGTGGCCAATGCCCTGGCTCACAAATACCACTGAGATCTTTTTCCCTCTGCCAAAAATTATGGG
GACATCATGAAGCCCCTTGAGCATCTGACTTCTGGCTAATAAAGGAAATTTATTTTCATTGCAATAGTGT
GTTGGAATTTTTTGTGTCTCTCACTCGGAAGGACATATGGGAGGGCAAATCATTTAAAACATCAGAATGA
GTATTTGGTTTAGAGTTTGGCAACATATGCCCATATGCTGGCTGCCATGAACAAAGGTTGGCTATAAAGA
GGTCATCAGTATATGAAACAGCCCCCTGCTGTCCATTCCTTATTCCATAGAAAAGCCTTGACTTGAGGTT
AGATTTTTTTTATATTTTGTTTTGTGTTATTTTTTTCTTTAACATCCCTAAAATTTTCCTTACATGTTTT
ACTAGCCAGATTTTTCCTCCTCTCCTGACTACTCCCAGTCATAGCTGTCCCTCTTCTCTTATGGAGATCC
CTCGACCTGCACCGTCGAGCTAGCATATGGATCCATATAACTTCGTATAATGTATGCTATACGAAGTTAT
TACGATACCGTCAACTTGTTTATTGCAGCTTATAATGGTTACAAATAAAGCAATAGCATCACAAATTTCA
CAAATAAAGCATTTTTTTCACTGCATTCTAGTTGTGGTTTGTCCAAACTCATCAATGTATCTTAGGTACC
CAGCTTTTGTTCCCTTTAGTGAGGGTTAATTGCGCGCTTGGCGTAATCATGGTCATAGCTGTTTCCTGTG
TGAAATTGTTATCCGCTCACAATTCCACACAACATACGAGCCGGAAGCATAAAGTGTAAAGCCTGGGGTG
CCTAATGAGTGAGCTAACTCACATTAATTGCGTTGCGCTCACTGCCCGCTTTCCAGTCGGGAAACCTGTC
GTGCCAGCTGCATTAATGAATCGGCCAACGCGCGGGGAGAGGCGGTTTGCGTATTGGGCGCTCTTCCGCT
TCCTCGCTCACTGACTCGCTGCGCTCGGTCGTTCGGCTGCGGCGAGCGGTATCAGCTCACTCAAAGGCGG
TAATACGGTTATCCACAGAATCAGGGGATAACGCAGGAAAGAACATGTGAGCAAAAGGCCAGCAAAAGGC
CAGGAACCGTAAAAAGGCCGCGTTGCTGGCGTTTTTCCATAGGCTCCGCCCCCCTGACGAGCATCACAAA
AATCGACGCTCAAGTCAGAGGTGGCGAAACCCGACAGGACTATAAAGATACCAGGCGTTTCCCCCTGGAA
GCTCCCTCGTGCGCTCTCCTGTTCCGACCCTGCCGCTTACCGGATACCTGTCCGCCTTTCTCCCTTCGGG
AAGCGTGGCGCTTTCTCATAGCTCACGCTGTAGGTATCTCAGTTCGGTGTAGGTCGTTCGCTCCAAGCTG
GGCTGTGTGCACGAACCCCCCGTTCAGCCCGACCGCTGCGCCTTATCCGGTAACTATCGTCTTGAGTCCA
ACCCGGTAAGACACGACTTATCGCCACTGGCAGCAGCCACTGGTAACAGGATTAGCAGAGCGAGGTATGT
AGGCGGTGCTACAGAGTTCTTGAAGTGGTGGCCTAACTACGGCTACACTAGAAGAACAGTATTTGGTATC
TGCGCTCTGCTGAAGCCAGTTACCTTCGGAAAAAGAGTTGGTAGCTCTTGATCCGGCAAACAAACCACCG
CTGGTAGCGGTGGTTTTTTTGTTTGCAAGCAGCAGATTACGCGCAGAAAAAAAGGATCTCAAGAAGATCC
TTTGATCTTTTCTACGGGGTCTGACGCTCAGTGGAACGAAAACTCACGTTAAGGGATTTTGGTCATGAGA
TTATCAAAAAGGATCTTCACCTAGATCCTTTTAAATTAAAAATGAAGTTTTAAATCAATCTAAAGTATAT
ATGAGTAAACTTGGTCTGACAGTTACCAATGCTTAATCAGTGAGGCACCTATCTCAGCGATCTGTCTATT
TCGTTCATCCATAGTTGCCTGACTCCCCGTCGTGTAGATAACTACGATACGGGAGGGCTTACCATCTGGC
CCCAGTGCTGCAATGATACCGCGAGACCCACGCTCACCGGCTCCAGATTTATCAGCAATAAACCAGCCAG
CCGGAAGGGCCGAGCGCAGAAGTGGTCCTGCAACTTTATCCGCCTCCATCCAGTCTATTAATTGTTGCCG
GGAAGCTAGAGTAAGTAGTTCGCCAGTTAATAGTTTGCGCAACGTTGTTGCCATTGCTACAGGCATCGTG
GTGTCACGCTCGTCGTTTGGTATGGCTTCATTCAGCTCCGGTTCCCAACGATCAAGGCGAGTTACATGAT
CCCCCATGTTGTGCAAAAAAGCGGTTAGCTCCTTCGGTCCTCCGATCGTTGTCAGAAGTAAGTTGGCCGC
AGTGTTATCACTCATGGTTATGGCAGCACTGCATAATTCTCTTACTGTCATGCCATCCGTAAGATGCTTT
TCTGTGACTGGTGAGTACTCAACCAAGTCATTCTGAGAATAGTGTATGCGGCGACCGAGTTGCTCTTGCC
CGGCGTCAATACGGGATAATACCGCGCCACATAGCAGAACTTTAAAAGTGCTCATCATTGGAAAACGTTC
TTCGGGGCGAAAACTCTCAAGGATCTTACCGCTGTTGAGATCCAGTTCGATGTAACCCACTCGTGCACCC
AACTGATCTTCAGCATCTTTTACTTTCACCAGCGTTTCTGGGTGAGCAAAAACAGGAAGGCAAAATGCCG
CAAAAAAGGGAATAAGGGCGACACGGAAATGTTGAATACTCATACTCTTCCTTTTTCAATATTATTGAAG
CATTTATCAGGGTTATTGTCTCATGAGCGGATACATATTTGAATGTATTTAGAAAAATAAACAAATAGGG
GTTCCGCGCACATTTCCCCGAAAAGTGCCAAGCTTAATAAACACGGAAGGAGACAATACCGGAAGGAACC
CGCGCTATGACGGCAATAAAAAGACAGAATAAAACGCACGGGTGTTGGGTCGTTTGTTCATAAACGCGGG
GTTCGGTCCCAGGGCTGGCACTCTGTCGATACCCCACCGAGACCCCATTGGGGCCAATACGCCCGCGTTT
CTTCCTTTTCCCCACCCCACCCCCCAAGTTCGGGTGAAGGCCCAGGGCTCGCAGCCAACGTCGGGGCGGC
AGGCCCTGCCATAGCCACTGGCCCCGTGGGTTAGGGACGGGGTCCCCCATTCGAGAATAAATAACTTCGT
ATAAAGTATCCTATACGAAGTTATCACCATGACCGAGTACAAGCCCACGGTGCGCCTCGCCACCCGCGAC
GACGTCCCCCGGGCCGTACGCACCCTCGCCGCCGCGTTCGCCGACTACCCCGCCACGCGCCACACCGTCG
ACCCGGACCGCCACATCGAGCGGGTCACCGAGCTGCAAGAACTCTTCCTCACGCGCGTCGGGCTCGACAT
CGGCAAGGTGTGGGTCGCGGACGACGGCGCCGCGGTGGCGGTCTGGACCACGCCGGAGAGCGTCGAAGCG
GGGGCGGTGTTCGCCGAGATCGGCCCGCGCATGGCCGAGTTGAGCGGTTCCCGGCTGGCCGCGCAGCAAC
AGATGGAAGGCCTCCTGGCGCCGCACCGGCCCAAGGAGCCCGCGTGGTTCCTGGCCACCGTCGGCGTCTC
GCCCGACCACCAGGGCAAGGGTCTGGGCAGCGCCGTCGTGCTCCCCGGAGTGGAGGCGGCCGAGCGCGCC
GGGGTGCCCGCCTTCCTGGAGACCTCCGCGCCCCGCAACCTCCCCTTCTACGAGCGGCTCGGCTTCACCG
TCACCGCCGACGTCGAGGTGCCCGAAGGACCGCGCACCTGGTGCATGACCCGCAAGCCCGGTGCCTGACG
CCCGCCCCACGACCCGCAGCGCCCGACCGAAAGGAGCGCACGACCCCATGGCTCCGACCGAAGCCACCCG
GGGCGGCCCCGCCGACCCCGCACCCGCCCCCGAGGCCCACCGACTCTAGAGCTCGCTGATCAGCCTCGAC
TGTGCCTTCTAGTTGCCAGCCATCTGTTGTTTGCCCCTCCCCCGTGCCTTCCTTGACCCTGGAAGGTGCC
ACTCCCACTGTCCTTTCCTAATAAAATGAGGAAATTGCATCGCATTGTCTGAGTAGGTGTCATTCTATTC
TGGGGGGTGGGGTGGGGCAGGACAGCAAGGGGGAGGATTGGGAAGACAATAGCACTAGTTATTAATAGTA
ATCAATTACGGGGTCATTAGTTCATAGCCCATATATGGAGTTCCGCGTTACATAACTTACGGTAAATGGC
CCGCCTGGCTGACCGCCCAACGACCCCCGCCCATTGACGTCAATAATGACGTATGTTCCCATAGTAACGC
CAATAGGGACTTTCCATTGACGTCAATGGGTGGAGTATTTACGGTAAACTGCCCACTTGGCAGTACATCA
AGTGTATCATATGCCAAGTACGCCCCCTATTGACGTCAATGACGGTAAATGGCCCGCCTGGCATTATGCC
CAGTACATGACCTTATGGGACTTTCCTACTTGGCAGTACATCTACGTATTAGTCATCGCTATTACCATGG
TCGAGGTGAGCCCCACGTTCTGCTTCACTCTCCCCATCTCCCCCCCCTCCCCACCCCCAATTTTGTATTT
ATTTATTTTTTAATTATTTTGTGCAGCGATGGGGGCGGGGGGGGGGNNNNNNNCGCCAGGCGGGGCGGGG
CGGGGCGAGGGGCGGGGCGGGGCGAGGCGGAGAGGTGCGGCGGCAGCCAATCAGAGCGGCGCGCTCCGAA
AGTTTCCTTTTATGGCGAGGCGGCGGCGGCGGCGGCCCTATAAAAAGCGAAGCGCGCGGCGGGCGGGAGT
CGCTGCGCGCTGCCTTCGCCCCGTGCCCCGCTCCGCCGCCGCCTCGCGCCGCCCGCCCCGGCTCTGACTG
ACCGCGTTACTCCCACAGGTGAGCGGGCGGGACGGCCCTTCTCCTCCGGGCTGTAATTAGCGCTTGGTTT
AATGACGGCTTGTTTCTTTTCTGTGGCTGCGTGAAAGCCTTGAGGGGCTCCGGGAGGGCCCTTTGTGCGG
GGGGAGCGGCTCGGGGGGTGCGTGCGTGTGTGTGTGCGTGGGGAGCGCCGCGTGCGGCTCCGCGCTGCCC
GGCGGCTGTGAGCGCTGCGGGCGCGGCGCGGGGCTTTGTGCGCTCCGCAGTGTGCGCGAGGGGAGCGCGG
CCGGGGGCGGTGCCCCGCGGTGCGGGGGGGGCTGCGAGGGGAACAAAGGCTGCGTGCGGGGTGTGTGCGT
GGGGGGGTGAGCAGGGGGTGTGGGCGCGTCGGTCGGGCTGCAACCCCCCCTGCACCCCCCTCCCCGAGTT
